Addgene plasmid #205746: arginine biosensor cpFLIPR
Purpose: Robust FRET biosensor enabling sensitive, accurate l-arginine measurement at physiological temp
Depositing lab: Colin Jackson. Depositing organization: Australian National University. Publication: Construction of a robust and sensitive arginine biosensor through ancestral protein reconstruction. Whitfield JH, Zhang W, Herde MK, Clifton BE, Radziejewski J, Janovjak H, Henneberger C, Jackson CJ. Protein Sci. 2015 Jun 9. doi: 10.1002/pro.2721. PubMed 26061224.
Backbone
  Vector backbone: pRSET-B
  Backbone manufacturer: Addgene
  Backbone size w/o insert (bp): 2711
  Total vector size (bp): 5390
  Vector type: Unspecified
Growth in bacteria
  Bacterial resistance: Ampicillin, 100 μg/mL
  Growth temperature: Room Temperature
  Growth strain: DH5alpha
  Copy number: High Copy
Gene/Insert
  Gene/Insert name: cpFLIPR (alt names: ECFP-cpAncQ-Venus; FRET-based biosensor for l-arginine)
  Species: Synthetic
  Insert size (bp): 2679
  GenBank ID: N/A
  Tag / fusion protein: 6 x Histidine purification tag (N-terminal); Xpress™tag (N-terminal); Biotin tag (N-terminal); ECFP (N-terminal on cpAncQ binding protein); Venus (C-terminal on cpAncQ binding protein)
Terms and licenses: Academic/Nonprofit Terms; Industry Terms: Not Available to Industry
Depositor comments: Addgene NGS found the same amino acid sequence but 10 different codons within cpAncQ and a minor backbone deletion as compared to the depositor's supplemental sequence. The depositor has confirmed that this will not affect cpFLIPR function
How to cite: arginine biosensor cpFLIPR was a gift from Colin Jackson (Addgene plasmid # 205746 ; http://n2t.net/addgene:205746 ; RRID:Addgene_205746)
