[The description below was written by a language model from this plasmid's Addgene catalogue record and pLannotate feature annotations shown in this document.]
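Description:
The arginine biosensor cpFLIPR is a bacterial expression plasmid built on the pRSET-B backbone, encoding a genetically encoded FRET sensor for L-arginine. It replicates in E. coli from a high-copy ColE1/pUC-type origin, is selected with ampicillin through the β-lactamase gene, and also carries an f1 phage origin. The catalogue lists a total size of about 5.4 kb, and the sequenced record is of similar length. The vector type is left unspecified in the record, but the T7 promoter, T7 gene 10 ribosome binding site and T7 terminator flanking the insert indicate expression in E. coli hosts that supply T7 RNA polymerase.

The roughly 2.7 kb synthetic insert is a single open reading frame. At its N-terminus are a 6xHis purification tag, the T7 gene 10 leader, an Xpress epitope with an enterokinase site, and a biotin carboxyl carrier protein domain that serves as a biotin tag. These are followed by ECFP, the binding domain cpAncQ, and Venus. According to the publication title, the binding protein derives from ancestral protein reconstruction; the "cp" prefix suggests a circularly permuted form. The annotation software matches it as two fragments similar to the E. coli glutamine-binding protein GlnH, reflecting homology to that periplasmic binding protein family. Ligand binding is expected to alter energy transfer between the cyan donor and yellow acceptor, giving a ratiometric readout.

The stated purpose is robust, sensitive and accurate measurement of L-arginine at physiological temperature. The repository's sequencing found ten synonymous codon differences within cpAncQ and a minor backbone deletion relative to the depositor's sequence, which the depositor confirmed do not affect sensor function.
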