Features (pLannotate 1.2.2; 18 found; start..end, strand, type, name):
    208..796     +  rep_origin     ori: high-copy-number ColE1/pMB1/pBR322/pUC origin of replication
    979..1032    +  CDS            lacI (fragment): lac repressor; lacI; The lac repressor binds to the lac operator to inhibit transcription in E. coli. This inhibition can be relieved by adding lactose or isopropyl-β-D-thiogalactopyranoside (IPTG).
   1052..1070    +  promoter       T7 promoter: promoter for bacteriophage T7 RNA polymerase
   1102..1124    +  RBS            RBS: efficient ribosome binding site from bacteriophage T7 gene 10 (Olins and Rangwala, 1989)
   1144..1164    +  CDS            capTEV™ (fragment): composite tag for in vivo biotinylation, TEV protease cleavage, and 6xHis tagging
   1165..1197    +  CDS            T7 tag (gene 10 leader): leader peptide from bacteriophage T7 gene 10 promotes efficient translation in E. coli
   1201..1224    +  CDS            Xpress™ tag: Xpress™ epitope tag, including an enterokinase recognition and cleavage site
   1231..1593    +  CDS            BCCP_PROFR: Experimental evidence at protein level: Swiss-Prot protein existence level 1. The biotinyl 1.3S subunit serves as a carboxyl carrier between the substrate-binding sites on the 12S and 5S subunits. From Propionibacterium freudenreichii subsp. shermanii.
   1639..2355    +  CDS            ECFP: ECFP is a basic (constitutively fluorescent) cyan fluorescent protein published in 1996, derived from Aequorea victoria. It has low acid sensitivity.
   2371..2499    +  CDS            glnH (fragment): GLNH_ECOLI - Experimental evidence at protein level: Swiss-Prot protein existence level 1. Involved in a glutamine-transport system GlnHPQ. From Escherichia coli (strain K12).
   2545..3072    +  CDS            glnH (fragment): GLNH_ECOLI - Experimental evidence at protein level: Swiss-Prot protein existence level 1. Involved in a glutamine-transport system GlnHPQ. From Escherichia coli (strain K12).
   3091..3810    +  CDS            Venus: yellow fluorescent protein (YFP) with fast and efficient maturation (Nagai et al., 2002) mammalian codon-optimized
   3823..3872    +  CDS            SET1 (fragment): solubility-enhancement tag derived from T7 phage gene 10B
   3880..3927    +  terminator     T7 terminator: transcription terminator for bacteriophage T7 RNA polymerase
   3953..4019    +  CDS            lacZα (fragment): LacZα fragment of β-galactosidase; lacZ fragment
   4024..4479    +  rep_origin     f1 ori (sequence partly withheld): f1 bacteriophage origin of replication; arrow indicates direction of (+) strand synthesis
   4505..4609    +  promoter       AmpR promoter: bla
   4610..37      +  CDS            AmpR (across the origin): β-lactamase; bla; confers resistance to ampicillin, carbenicillin, and related antibiotics
>Addgene plasmid #205746 | arginine biosensor cpFLIPR | addgene full sequence | sequence record 414383 | Addgene NGS Result
CGCTGAGATAGGTGCCTCACTGATTAAGCATTGGTAACTGTCAGACCAAGTTTACTCATATATACTTTAG
ATTGATTTAAAACTTCATTTTTAATTTAAAAGGATCTAGGTGAAGATCCTTTTTGATAATCTCATGACCA
AAATCCCTTAACGTGAGTTTTCGTTCCACTGAGCGTCAGACCCCGTAGAAAAGATCAAAGGATCTTCTTG
AGATCCTTTTTTTCTGCGCGTAATCTGCTGCTTGCAAACAAAAAAACCACCGCTACCAGCGGTGGTTTGT
TTGCCGGATCAAGAGCTACCAACTCTTTTTCCGAAGGTAACTGGCTTCAGCAGAGCGCAGATACCAAATA
CTGTTCTTCTAGTGTAGCCGTAGTTAGGCCACCACTTCAAGAACTCTGTAGCACCGCCTACATACCTCGC
TCTGCTAATCCTGTTACCAGTGGCTGCTGCCAGTGGCGATAAGTCGTGTCTTACCGGGTTGGACTCAAGA
CGATAGTTACCGGATAAGGCGCAGCGGTCGGGCTGAACGGGGGGTTCGTGCACACAGCCCAGCTTGGAGC
GAACGACCTACACCGAACTGAGATACCTACAGCGTGAGCTATGAGAAAGCGCCACGCTTCCCGAAGGGAG
AAAGGCGGACAGGTATCCGGTAAGCGGCAGGGTCGGAACAGGAGAGCGCACGAGGGAGCTTCCAGGGGGA
AACGCCTGGTATCTTTATAGTCCTGTCGGGTTTCGCCACCTCTGACTTGAGCGTCGATTTTTGTGATGCT
CGTCAGGGGGGCGGAGCCTATGGAAAAACGCCAGCAACGCGGCCTTTTTACGGTTCCTGGCCTTTTGCTG
GCCTTTTGCTCACATGTTCTTTCCTGCGTTATCCCCTGATTCTGTGGATAACCGTATTACCGCCTTTGAG
TGAGCTGATACCGCTCGCCGCAGCCGAACGACCGAGCGCAGCGAGTCAGTGAGCGAGGAAGCGGATGAGC
GCCCAATACGCAAACCGCCTCTCCCCGCGCGTTGGCCGATTCATTAATGCAGGATCTCGATCCCGCGAAA
TTAATACGACTCACTATAGGGAGACCACAACGGTTTCCCTCTAGAAATAATTTTGTTTAACTTTAAGAAG
GAGATATACATATGCGGGGTTCTCATCATCATCATCATCATGGTATGGCTAGCATGACTGGTGGACAGCA
AATGGGTCGGGATCTGTACGACGATGACGATAAGGATCCGAAACTGAAGGTAACAGTCAACGGCACTGCG
TATGACGTTGACGTTGACGTCGACAAGTCACACGAAAACCCGATGGGCACCATCCTGTTCGGCGGCGGCA
CCGGCGGCGCGCCGGCACCGGCAGCAGGTGGCGCAGGCGCCGGTAAGGCCGGAGAGGGCGAGATTCCCGC
TCCGCTGGCCGGCACCGTCTCCAAGATCCTCGTGAAGGAGGGTGACACGGTCAAGGCTGGTCAGACCGTG
CTCGTTCTCGAGGCCATGAAGATGGAGACCGAGATCAACGCTCCCACCGACGGCAAGGTCGAGAAGGTCC
TGGTCAAGGAGCGTGACGCGGTGCAGGGCGGTCAGGGTCTCATCAAGATCGGGGATCTCGAGCTCATCGA
AGGCTCGAGCGGTTCGGATCCGGGCCGCATGGTGAGCAAGGGCGAGGAGCTGTTCACCGGGGTGGTGCCC
ATCCTGGTCGAGCTGGACGGCGACGTAAACGGCCACAAGTTCAGCGTGTCCGGCGAGGGCGAGGGCGATG
CCACCTACGGCAAGCTGACCCTGAAGTTCATCTGCACCACCGGCAAGCTGCCCGTGCCCTGGCCCACCCT
CGTGACCACCCTGACCTGGGGCGTGCAGTGCTTCAGCCGCTACCCCGACCACATGAAGCAGCACGACTTC
TTCAAGTCCGCCATGCCCGAAGGCTACGTCCAGGAGCGCACCATCTTCTTCAAGGACGACGGCAACTACA
AGACCCGCGCCGAGGTGAAGTTCGAGGGCGACACCCTGGTGAACCGCATCGAGCTGAAGGGCATCGACTT
CAAGGAGGACGGCAACATCCTGGGGCACAAGCTGGAGTACAACTACATCAGCCACAACGTCTATATCACC
GCCGACAAGCAGAAGAACGGCATCAAGGCCAACTTCAAGATCCGCCACAACATCGAGGACGGCAGCGTGC
AGCTCGCCGACCACTACCAGCAGAACACCCCCATCGGCGACGGCCCCGTGCTGCTGCCCGACAACCACTA
CCTGAGCACCCAGTCCGCCCTGAGCAAAGACCCCAACGAGAAGCGCGATCACATGGTCCTGCTGGAGTTC
GTGACCGCCGCCGGGATCACTCTCGGCATGGACGAGCTGTACAAGGGTGGTACCGGAATCGAACAGTATG
GTATTGCACTGAAAAAAGGCAATGATGAGCTGCTGGAAAAAATCAACAAAGCCCTGAAAAAACTGAAAGC
CAATGGCACCTATGACAAAATCTATGAGAAATGGCTGTTTGGCAAAGAAGTTTCAGGCGGTAGCGGTGGT
AGTGGTGGTTCTGGTGGCAGCGGTGATAAAAAACTGCGTGTTGGCACCGATGCAACCTATCCGCCTTTTG
AATTTAAAGATGAAAATGGTGAACTGACCGGCTTTGATATTGATCTGGCAAAAGCAATTGCCAAAGAAAT
GGGTGTGAAAGTGGAATTCGTGAACATGGATTTTGATGGTCTGATTCCGGCACTGCAGAGCGGTAAAATT
GATATTGCAATTAGCGCCATTACCATCACCGATGAACGTAAAAAAACCGTGGATTTTAGCGATCCGTATT
ATGATGCAGGTCTGGCCATTGTTGTGAAAAAAGATAACAACGGCATCAAAAGCGTCGAAGATCTGAAAGG
TAAACGTGTTGCAGTTCAGACCGGTACAACCAGCGAAGAATATGTGAAAGAAAACTTTCCGGGTGCCGGT
GTTAAAAGCTTTGAAAATATGAGCGAAGCCTTTATGGAACTGAAAAATGGTCGTGTTGATGCGGTGATTA
CCGATAATCCGGTTGCAGCAGATTATGTTAAAACCAGTCCGGATGGTAAACTGAAAGTTGTTCTCGCCGG
TACCGGTGGAATGGTGAGCAAGGGCGAGGAGCTGTTCACCGGGGTGGTGCCCATCCTGGTCGAGCTGGAC
GGCGACGTAAACGGCCACAAGTTCAGCGTGTCCGGCGAGGGCGAGGGCGATGCCACCTACGGCAAGCTGA
CCCTGAAGCTGATCTGCACCACCGGCAAGCTGCCCGTGCCCTGGCCCACCCTCGTGACCACCCTGGGCTA
CGGCCTGCAGTGCTTCGCCCGCTACCCCGACCACATGAAGCAGCACGACTTCTTCAAGTCCGCCATGCCC
GAAGGCTACGTCCAGGAGCGCACCATCTTCTTCAAGGACGACGGCAACTACAAGACCCGCGCCGAGGTGA
AGTTCGAGGGCGACACCCTGGTGAACCGCATCGAGCTGAAGGGCATCGACTTCAAGGAGGACGGCAACAT
CCTGGGGCACAAGCTGGAGTACAACTACAACAGCCACAACGTCTATATCACCGCCGACAAGCAGAAGAAC
GGCATCAAGGCCAACTTCAAGATCCGCCACAACATCGAGGACGGCGGCGTGCAGCTCGCCGACCACTACC
AGCAGAACACCCCCATCGGCGACGGCCCCGTGCTGCTGCCCGACAACCACTACCTGAGCTACCAGTCCGC
CCTGAGCAAAGACCCCAACGAGAAGCGCGATCACATGGTCCTGCTGGAGTTCGTGACCGCCGCCGGGATC
ACTCTCGGCATGGACGAGCTGTACAAGTAAAAGCTTGATCCGGCTGCTAACAAAGCCCGAAAGGAAGCTG
AGTTGGCTGCTGCCACCGCTGAGCAATAACTAGCATAACCCCTTGGGGCCTCTAAACGGGTCTTGAGGGG
TTTTTTGCTGAAAGGAGGAACTATATCCGGATCTGGCGTAATAGCGAAGAGGCCCGCACCGATCGCCCTT
CCCAACAGTTGCGCAGCCTGAATGGCGAATGGG
[124 nt withheld, positions 4024-4147]
C
[91 nt withheld, positions 4149-4239]
AGGGTGT
[43 nt withheld, positions 4247-4289]
CCTTTGACGTTGGAGTCCACGTTCTTT
[37 nt withheld, positions 4317-4353]
ACCCTATCTCGGTCTATTCTTTTGATTTATAAGGGATTTTGCCGATTTCGGCCTATTGGTTAAAAAATGA
GCTGATTTAACAAAAATTTAACGCGAATTTTAACAAAATATTAACGCTTACAATTTAGGTGGCACTTTTC
GGGGAAATGTGCGCGGAACCCCTATTTGTTTATTTTTCTAAATACATTCAAATATGTATCCGCTCATGAG
ACAATAACCCTGATAAATGCTTCAATAATATTGAAAAAGGAAGAGTATGAGTATTCAACATTTCCGTGTC
GCCCTTATTCCCTTTTTTGCGGCATTTTGCCTTCCTGTTTTTGCTCACCCAGAAACGCTGGTGAAAGTAA
AAGATGCTGAAGATCAGTTGGGTGCACGAGTGGGTTACATCGAACTGGATCTCAACAGCGGTAAGATCCT
TGAGAGTTTTCGCCCCGAAGAACGTTTTCCAATGATGAGCACTTTTAAAGTTCTGCTATGTGGCGCGGTA
TTATCCCGTATTGACGCCGGGCAAGAGCAACTCGGTCGCCGCATACACTATTCTCAGAATGACTTGGTTG
AGTACTCACCAGTCACAGAAAAGCATCTTACGGATGGCATGACAGTAAGAGAATTATGCAGTGCTGCCAT
AACCATGAGTGATAACACTGCGGCCAACTTACTTCTGACAACGATCGGAGGACCGAAGGAGCTAACCGCT
TTTTTGCACAACATGGGGGATCATGTAACTCGCCTTGATCGTTGGGAACCGGAGCTGAATGAAGCCATAC
CAAACGACGAGCGTGACACCACGATGCCTGTAGCAATGGCAACAACGTTGCGCAAACTATTAACTGGCGA
ACTACTTACTCTAGCTTCCCGGCAACAATTAATAGACTGGATGGAGGCGGATAAAGTTGCAGGACCACTT
CTGCGCTCGGCCCTTCCGGCTGGCTGGTTTATTGCTGATAAATCTGGAGCCGGTGAGCGTGGGTCTCGCG
GTATCATTGCAGCACTGGGGCCAGATGGTAAGCCCTCCCGTATCGTAGTTATCTACACGACGGGGAGTCA
GGCAACTATGGATGAACGAAATAGACAGAT
